Addgene plasmid #217076: pMV-TC1_FR4
Purpose: Donor plasmid of TC1_FR4 Transposon
Depositing lab: Haoyi Wang. Depositing organization: Institute of Zoology, Chinese Academy of Sciences. Publication: Heterologous survey of 130 DNA transposons in human cells highlights their functional divergence and expands the genome engineering toolbox. Zhang T, Tan S, Tang N, Li Y, Zhang C, Sun J, Guo Y, Gao H, Cai Y, Sun W, Wang C, Fu L, Ma H, Wu Y, Hu X, Zhang X, Gee P, Yan W, Zhao Y, Chen Q, Guo B, Wang H, Zhang YE. Cell. 2024 Jul 11;187(14):3741-3760.e30. doi: 10.1016/j.cell.2024.05.007. Epub 2024 Jun 5. PubMed 38843831.
Backbone
  Vector backbone: pMV
  Vector type: Mammalian Expression
Growth in bacteria
  Bacterial resistance: Ampicillin, 100 μg/mL
  Growth temperature: 37°C
  Growth strain: DH5alpha
  Copy number: High Copy
Gene/Insert
  Gene/Insert name: TIRs of TC1_FR4 transposon (alt name: TC1_FR4)
  Species: Synthetic
  Cloning method: Restriction Enzyme; 5′ cloning site Unknown (unknown if destroyed); 3′ cloning site Unknown (unknown if destroyed)
Terms and licenses: Academic/Nonprofit Terms; Industry Terms: Not Available to Industry
How to cite: pMV-TC1_FR4 was a gift from Haoyi Wang (Addgene plasmid # 217076 ; http://n2t.net/addgene:217076 ; RRID:Addgene_217076)
