[The description below was written by a language model from this plasmid's Addgene catalogue record and pLannotate feature annotations shown in this document.]
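Description:
pMV-TC1_FR4 is a 4.9 kb transposon donor plasmid built on the pMV backbone and catalogued as a mammalian expression vector. It is propagated in E. coli from a high-copy ColE1/pUC-type origin and selected with ampicillin through the β-lactamase gene and its native promoter. A short remnant of lacZα is also present, presumably left over from the cloning vector. The recorded insert is a synthetic sequence consisting of the terminal inverted repeats (TIRs) of the TC1_FR4 transposon. These are the end sequences that a cognate transposase recognises in order to excise the intervening DNA and insert it into a target genome.

The automated feature table does not annotate the TIRs, so their exact positions are not given. They would be expected to flank the mammalian cassette, within the unannotated stretches on either side of it. That cassette has the mouse PGK promoter driving a puromycin N-acetyltransferase coding sequence, followed closely by EGFP and ending at the bovine growth hormone polyadenylation signal. PuroR is annotated as a near-full-length fragment, and only a short gap separates it from EGFP, which fits a single transcript encoding both proteins through a linker or self-cleaving peptide. The record does not say what that linking element is.

No transposase gene is annotated, so the enzyme would presumably be supplied in trans from a separate helper construct. Cells in which the cargo has integrated could then be scored by stable EGFP fluorescence or puromycin resistance. The plasmid comes from a survey of DNA transposon activity in human cells aimed at expanding genome engineering tools.
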