Features (pLannotate 1.2.2; 8 found; start..end, strand, type, name):
    118..138     -  CDS            lacZα (fragment): LacZα fragment of β-galactosidase; lacZ fragment
    567..1066    +  promoter       PGK promoter: mouse phosphoglycerate kinase 1 promoter
   1091..1685    +  CDS            PuroR (fragment): puromycin N-acetyltransferase; pac from Streptomyces alboniger; confers resistance to puromycin
   1749..2468    +  CDS            EGFP: the original enhanced GFP (Yang et al., 1996) mammalian codon-optimized
   2496..2720    +  polyA_signal   bGH poly(A) signal: bovine growth hormone polyadenylation signal
   3205..3793    -  rep_origin     ori: high-copy-number ColE1/pMB1/pBR322/pUC origin of replication
   3964..4824    -  CDS            AmpR: β-lactamase; bla; confers resistance to ampicillin, carbenicillin, and related antibiotics
   4825..26      -  promoter       AmpR promoter (across the origin): bla
>Addgene plasmid #217076 | pMV-TC1_FR4 | addgene full sequence | sequence record 442196 | Addgene NGS Result
AAAAATAAACAAATAGGGGTTCCGCGCACATTTCCCCGAAAAGTGCCACCTGACGTCTAAGAAACCATTA
TTATCATGACATTAACCTATAAAAATAGGCGTATCACGAGGCCCTTTCGTTGTAAAACGACGGCCAGTCG
AACCACGCAATGCGTCTCGATCCGCAGTGTCTTGCGTCTCTAAGCTTTACAGTGGTATGAGAAAGTTTGG
GCACCCCCTCTGAGGTTGTGTAATAATGGACTCTGACTTCACACAAAATTATCTTGGTGGCATGTCCTTC
ATTTGCCCATAAGAGCCAAGTGTTAGCTTGATTTCCAAACACAGATTTTAAGTATTCATAGTATGCAATT
GTATGAAATTAAATCAAATGTAAAAAATAGGCTGTGCAAAAATGTGGGAACCCTTGTCATTTTGTTGCTT
TGATGGCCTGTAACTAATCATCACAAGATAACTGGACACACAAAGTTGGTTTGGTGAGCTCGTTAAGCCT
TGAACTTAATTGACAGGTGCATAAAATAATGACAAAAGGTATTTAAGGTGGCCAAACCGGTGCTAGCAAT
TCTACCGGGTAGGGGAGGCGCTTTTCCCAAGGCAGTCTGGAGCATGCGCTTTAGCAGCCCCGCTGGGCAC
TTGGCGCTACACAAGTGGCCTCTGGCCTCGCACACATTCCACATCCACCGGTAGGCGCCAACCGGCTCCG
TTCTTTGGTGGCCCCTTCGCGCCACCTTCTACTCCTCCCCTAGTCAGGAAGTTCCCCCCCGCCCCGCAGC
TCGCGTCGTGCAGGACGTGACAAATGGAAGTAGCACGTCTCACTAGTCTCGTGCAGATGGACAGCACCGC
TGAGCAATGGAAGCGGGTAGGCCTTTGGGGCAGCGGCCAATAGCAGCTTTGCTCCTTCGCTTTCTGGGCT
CAGAGGCTGGGAAGGGGTGGGTCCGGGGGCGGGCTCAGGGGCGGGCTCAGGGGCGGGGCGGGCGCCCGAA
GGTCCTCCGGAGGCCCGGCATTCTGCACGCTTCAAAAGCGCACGTCTGCCGCGCTGTTCTCCTCTTCCTC
ATCTCCGGGCCTTTCGACCTGCAGCCAACGCCACCATGGGGACCGAGTACAAGCCCACGGTGCGCCTCGC
CACCCGCGACGACGTCCCCCGGGCCGTACGCACCCTCGCCGCCGCGTTCGCCGACTACCCCGCCACGCGC
CACACCGTCGACCCGGACCGCCACATCGAGCGGGTCACCGAGCTGCAAGAACTCTTCCTCACGCGCGTCG
GGCTCGACATCGGCAAGGTGTGGGTCGCGGACGACGGCGCCGCGGTGGCGGTCTGGACCACGCCGGAGAG
CGTCGAAGCGGGGGCGGTGTTCGCCGAGATCGGCCCGCGCATGGCCGAGTTGAGCGGTTCCCGGCTGGCC
GCGCAGCAACAGATGGAAGGCCTCCTGGCGCCGCACCGGCCCAAGGAGCCCGCGTGGTTCCTGGCCACCG
TCGGCGTCTCGCCCGACCACCAGGGCAAGGGTCTGGGCAGCGCCGTCGTGCTCCCCGGAGTGGAGGCGGC
CGAGCGCGCCGGGGTGCCCGCCTTCCTGGAGACCTCCGCGCCCCGCAACCTCCCCTTCTACGAGCGGCTC
GGCTTCACCGTCACCGCCGACGTCGAGGTGCCCGAAGGACCGCGCACCTGGTGCATGACCCGCAAGCCCG
GTGCCATCGATGCCACTAACTTCTCCCTGTTGAAACAAGCAGGGGATGTCGAAGAGAATCCCGGGCCAAT
GGTGAGCAAGGGCGAGGAGCTGTTCACCGGGGTGGTGCCCATCCTGGTCGAGCTGGACGGCGACGTAAAC
GGCCACAAGTTCAGCGTGTCCGGCGAGGGCGAGGGCGATGCCACCTACGGCAAGCTGACCCTGAAGTTCA
TCTGCACCACCGGCAAGCTGCCCGTGCCCTGGCCCACCCTCGTGACCACCCTGACCTACGGCGTGCAGTG
CTTCAGCCGCTACCCCGACCACATGAAGCAGCACGACTTCTTCAAGTCCGCCATGCCCGAAGGCTACGTC
CAGGAGCGCACCATCTTCTTCAAGGACGACGGCAACTACAAGACCCGCGCCGAGGTGAAGTTCGAGGGCG
ACACCCTGGTGAACCGCATCGAGCTGAAGGGCATCGACTTCAAGGAGGACGGCAACATCCTGGGGCACAA
GCTGGAGTACAACTACAACAGCCACAACGTCTATATCATGGCCGACAAGCAGAAGAACGGCATCAAGGTG
AACTTCAAGATCCGCCACAACATCGAGGACGGCAGCGTGCAGCTCGCCGACCACTACCAGCAGAACACCC
CCATCGGCGACGGCCCCGTGCTGCTGCCCGACAACCACTACCTGAGCACCCAGTCCGCCCTGAGCAAAGA
CCCCAACGAGAAGCGCGATCACATGGTCCTGCTGGAGTTCGTGACCGCCGCCGGGATCACTCTCGGCATG
GACGAGCTGTACAAGTAATTAATTAAGCTCGCTGATCAGCCTCGACTGTGCCTTCTAGTTGCCAGCCATC
TGTTGTTTGCCCCTCCCCCGTGCCTTCCTTGACCCTGGAAGGTGCCACTCCCACTGTCCTTTCCTAATAA
AATGAGGAAATTGCATCGCATTGTCTGAGTAGGTGTCATTCTATTCTGGGGGGTGGGGTGGGGCAGGACA
GCAAGGGGGAGGATTGGGAAGACAATAGCAGGCATGCTGGGGATGCGGTGGGCTCTATGGCTTCTGAGGC
GCGCCCTCGAGTATGATTTTTCTATTAAGGTGCCCAAATTTATGCACAGGCCTTTTTTTGTTTTGGGGCA
TATTGCACATTTTCTGTTAACCCAATAAACCTCATTTCACTGCTGAAATATGATTGTGTTCATCAGTTAT
TTGATATATCAAAATTAAGTTGTGAATTAAAACACCCAATGATTGGTGAATAAAAATAATGCCAATTGTC
AAGGGTGCCCAAACTTTCTCATACCACTGTAGGGCCCAGAGACGGAGTCACTGCCAACCGAGACGGTCAT
AGCTGTTTCCTGTGTGCCGCTTCCTCGCTCACTGACTCGCTGCGCTCGGTCGTTCGGCTGCGGCGAGCGG
TATCAGCTCACTCAAAGGCGGTAATACGGTTACCCACAGAATCAGGGGATAACGCAGGAAAGAACATGTG
AGCAAAAGGCCAGCAAAAGGCCAGGAACCGTAAAAAGGCCGCGTTGCTGGCGTTTTTCCATAGGCTCCGC
CCCCCTGACGAGCATCACAAAAATCGACGCTCAAGTCAGAGGTGGCGAAACCCGACAGGACTATAAAGAT
ACCAGGCGTTTCCCCCTGGAAGCTCCCTCGTGCGCTCTCCTGTTCCGACCCTGCCGCTTACCGGATACCT
GTCCGCCTTTCTCCCTTCGGGAAGCGTGGCGCTTTCTCATAGCTCACGCTGTAGGTATCTCAGTTCGGTG
TAGGTCGTTCGCTCCAAGCTGGGCTGTGTGCACGAACCCCCCGTTCAGCCCGACCGCTGCGCCTTATCCG
GTAACTATCGTCTTGAGTCCAACCCGGTAAGACACGACTTATCGCCACTGGCAGCAGCCACTGGTAACAG
GATTAGCAGAGCGAGGTATGTAGGCGGTGCTACAGAGTTCTTGAAGTGGTGGCCTAACTACGGCTACACT
AGAAGAACAGTATTTGGTATCTGCGCTCTGCTGAAGCCAGTTACCTTCGGAAAAAGAGTTGGTAGCTCTT
GATCCGGCAAACAAACCACCGCTGGTAGCGGTGGTTTTTTTGTTTGCAAGCAGCAGATTACGCGCAGAAA
AAAAGGATCTCAAGAAGATCCTTTGATCTTTTCTACGGGGTCTGACGCTCAGTGGAACGAAAACTCACGT
TAAGGGATTTTGGTCATGAGATTATCAAAAAGGATCTTCACCTAGATCCTTTTAAATTAAAAATGAAGTT
TTAAATCAATCTAAAGTATATATGAGTAAACTTGGTCTGACAGTTACCAATGCTTAATCAGTGAGGCACC
TATCTCAGCGATCTGTCTCTTTCGTTCATCCATAGTTGCCTGACTCCCCGTCGTGTAGATAACTACGATA
CGGGAGGGCTTACCATCTGGCCCCAGTGCTGCAATAATACCGCGGGACCCACGCTCACCGGCTCCAGATT
TATCAGCAATAAACCAGCCAGCCGGAAGGGCCGAGCGCAGAAGTGGTCCTGCAACTTTATCCGCCTCCAT
CCAGTCTATTAATTGTTGCCGGGAAGCTAGAGTAAGTAGTTCGCCAGTTAATAGTTTGCGCAACGTTGTT
GCCATCGCTACAGGCATCGTGGTATCACGCTCGTCGTTTGGTATGGCTTCATTCAGCTCCGGTTCCCAAC
GATCAAGGCGAGTTACATGATCCCCCATGTTGCGCAAAAAAGCGGTTAGCTCCTTCGGTCCTCCGATCGT
TGTCAGAAGTAAGTTGGCCGCCGTGTTATCACTCATGGTTATGGCAGCACTACATAATTCTCTTACTGTC
ATGCCATCCGTAAGATGCTTTTCTGTGACTGGTGAGTACTCAACCAAGTCATTCTGAGAATAGTGTATGC
GGCGACCGAGTTGCTCTTGCCCGGCGTCAATACGGGATAATACCGCGCCACATAGCAGAACTTTAAAAGT
GCTCATCATTGGAAAACGTTCTTCGGGGCGAAAACTCTCAAGGATCTTACCGCTGTTGAGATCCAGTTCG
ATGTAACCCACTCGTGCACCCAACTGATCTTCAGCATCTTTTACTTTCACCAGCGTTTCTGGGTGAGCAA
AAACAGGAAGGCAAAATGCCGCAAAAAAGGGAATAAGGGCGACACGGAAATGTTGAATACTCATACTCTT
CCTTTTTCAATATTATTGAAGCATTTATCAGGGTTATTGTCTCATGAGCGGATACATATTTGAATGTATT
TAG
